>Addgene plasmid #14053 | pBV-Luc/Frag-F | addgene partial sequence | sequence record 21507 | 14053 with LucNrev
GGCGCCGGGCCTTTCTTTATGTTTTTGGCGTCTTCCATTTTACCAACAGTACCGGAATGCCAAGCTTTTT
GCAAAAGCCTAGGCCTCCAAAAAAGCCTCCTCACTACTTCTGGAATAGCTCAGAGGCCGAGGCGGCCTCG
GCCTCTGCATAAATAAAAAAAATTAGTCAGCCATGGGGCGGAGAATGGGCGGAACTGGGCGGAGTTAGGG
GCGGGATGGGCGGAGTTAGGGGCGGGACTATGGTTGCTGACTAATTGAGATGCAGATCCCGTTCTTTTTC
CCGCCAAGCCTCTGAGAAGATCCCGGTCTTTTTCCCGCCAAGCCTCTGAGAAGATCCCGTTCTTTTTCCC
GCCAAGCCTCTGAGAAGATCTCGAGCTAGCACGCGTAAGAGCTCGGTACCTCCCGGGTTATGTTAGCTCA
GTTACAGTACCATAAGATACATTGATGAGTTTGGACAAACCACAACTAGAATGCAGTGAAAAAAATGCTT
TATTTGTGAAATTTGTGATGCTATTGCTTTATTTGTAACCATTATAAGCTGCAATAAACAAGTTAACAAC
AACAATTGCATTCATTTTATGTTTCAGGTTCAGGGGGAGGTGTGGGAGGTTTTTTAAAGCAAGTAAAACC
TCCACGTACCTTAATATTACTTACTTATCATGGTANCNNGGGCTGGCGTAATAGCGAAGANGCCCGCACC
GATCGCCCTTCCCAACAGTTGCGCAGCCTGAATGGNGAATGGNAAATNGNAAGCG
