[The description below was written by a language model from this plasmid's Addgene catalogue record.]
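Description:
pBV-Luc/Frag-F is a mammalian luciferase reporter plasmid built on pBV-luciferase, a backbone of about 4.9 kb that the depositor describes as having low basal activity. It is maintained in E. coli as a high-copy plasmid under ampicillin selection. The record does not include a feature table, so the specific origin of replication, the polyadenylation signal, any minimal promoter element in the backbone and the type of luciferase gene are not stated.

The insert is a 106 bp fragment of the human c-myc (MYC) promoter spanning positions -109 to -3 relative to the P2 transcription initiation site. It was amplified by PCR and cloned between the KpnI and EcoRI sites of the backbone, both of which remain intact, placing it upstream of the luciferase coding sequence. In this arrangement, luciferase output after transfection into mammalian cells reports the transcriptional activity conferred by this short proximal promoter segment, and the low background of the vector makes it easier to detect both activation and repression.

The "Frag-F" name suggests that the construct is one of a set of promoter fragments used to map regulatory regions, although the record does not describe the other members. The associated publication concerns repression of c-myc as part of the transforming growth factor beta growth arrest program and its loss in breast cancer cells. The plasmid is therefore suited to testing whether the -109/-3 region carries elements that respond to TGF-beta signalling, and to comparing that response between cell lines.
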