Addgene plasmid #14053: pBV-Luc/Frag-F
Depositing lab: Joan Massague. Depositing organization: Memorial Sloan-Kettering Cancer Center. Publication: Defective repression of c-myc in breast cancer cells: A loss at the core of the transforming growth factor beta growth arrest program. Chen CR, Kang Y, Massague J. Proc Natl Acad Sci U S A. 2001 Jan 30. 98(3):992-9. 10.1073/pnas.98.3.992 PubMed 11158583.
Backbone
  Vector backbone: pBV-luciferase
  Backbone size w/o insert (bp): 4900
  Vector type: Mammalian Expression, Luciferase
Growth in bacteria
  Bacterial resistance: Ampicillin, 100 μg/mL
  Growth temperature: 37°C
  Growth strain: DH5alpha
  Copy number: High Copy
Gene/Insert
  Gene/Insert name: c-myc promoter (-109/-3) (alt name: c-myc promoter)
  Species: H. sapiens (human)
  Insert size (bp): 106
  Mutation: -109/-3 (relative to the P2 transcription initiation site) of the c-myc promoter.
  Entrez Gene: MYC (a.k.a. MRTL, MYCC, bHLHe39, c-Myc)
  Cloning method: Restriction Enzyme; 5′ cloning site KpnI (not destroyed); 3′ cloning site EcoRI (not destroyed)
  Sequencing primers: 5′ n/a
Terms and licenses: Academic/Nonprofit Terms; Industry Terms: Not Available to Industry
Depositor comments: -109/-3 (relative to the P2 transcription initiation site) of the c-myc promoter were amplified by PCR and subcloned into the KpnI/EcoRI site of pBV-Luc, a low basal activity luciferase reporter plasmid.
How to cite: pBV-Luc/Frag-F was a gift from Joan Massague (Addgene plasmid # 14053 ; http://n2t.net/addgene:14053 ; RRID:Addgene_14053)
